Addgene plasmid #144422: TFORF2946
Purpose: Lentiviral vector for overexpressing transcription factor ORFs with unique 24-bp barcodes. Barcodes facilitate identification of transcription factors in pooled screens.
Depositing lab: Feng Zhang. Depositing organization: Broad Institute. Publication: A transcription factor atlas of directed differentiation. Joung J, Ma S, Tay T, Geiger-Schuller KR, Kirchgatterer PC, Verdine VK, Guo B, Arias-Garcia MA, Allen WE, Singh A, Kuksenko O, Abudayyeh OO, Gootenberg JS, Fu Z, Macrae RK, Buenrostro JD, Regev A, Zhang F. Cell. 2023 Jan 5;186(1):209-229.e26. doi: 10.1016/j.cell.2022.11.026. PubMed 36608654.
Backbone
  Vector backbone: pLX_TRC317
  Backbone manufacturer: Broad Institute Genetic Perturbation Platform
  Backbone size w/o insert (bp): 8264
  Vector type: Mammalian Expression, Lentiviral
  Selectable markers: Puromycin
Growth in bacteria
  Bacterial resistance: Ampicillin, 100 μg/mL
  Growth temperature: 37°C
  Growth strain: NEB Stable
  Copy number: High Copy
Gene/Insert
  Gene/Insert name: MYOD1
  Species: H. sapiens (human)
  Insert size (bp): 1166
  Entrez Gene: MYOD1 (a.k.a. CMYP17, MYF3, MYOD, MYODRIF, PUM, bHLHc1)
  Promoter: EF1a
  Tag / fusion protein: V5 (C terminal on insert)
  Cloning method: Gateway Cloning
  Sequencing primers: 5′ GGGTGGAGACTGAAGTTAGGCCAG; 3′ CACATAGCGTAAAAGGAGCAACATAG
Resource information
  A portion of this plasmid was derived from a plasmid made by: Broad Institute Genetic Perturbation Platform
Terms and licenses: Academic/Nonprofit Terms; Industry Terms: Not Available to Industry
Depositor comments: NM_002478.4 Please test multiple small colonies in case of plasmid recombination. To make this collection available in a timely manner, a portion of this collection was not fully sequenced by Addgene. If an Addgene verified full plasmid sequence is not available, please contact us prior to placing an order to request the full sequence.
How to cite: TFORF2946 was a gift from Feng Zhang (Addgene plasmid # 144422 ; http://n2t.net/addgene:144422 ; RRID:Addgene_144422)
