[The description below was written by a language model from this plasmid's Addgene catalogue record and pLannotate feature annotations shown in this document.]
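Description:
TFORF2946 is a third-generation-style, self-inactivating lentiviral expression plasmid built on the pLX_TRC317 backbone and carrying the human MYOD1 open reading frame. It belongs to a barcoded transcription factor ORF collection in which each clone has a unique 24-bp barcode, so that individual factors can be identified in pooled overexpression screens. In bacteria it is maintained by a high-copy ColE1/pUC-type origin and selected with ampicillin through the bla gene. An f1 origin and remnants of a lac/T7/T3 cloning region are also present in the backbone. The depositor notes that the plasmid can recombine, as is common for LTR-containing vectors.

The viral transfer region begins with an RSV promoter fused to a truncated HIV-1 5' LTR, which drives genomic RNA production in packaging cells. It is followed by the Ψ packaging signal with a gag fragment, the RRE for Rev-dependent nuclear export, and a cPPT/CTS element. An SV40 early promoter drives puromycin N-acetyltransferase for selection of transduced mammalian cells. Downstream, the EF-1α promoter drives MYOD1, which was inserted by Gateway cloning and is flanked by attB1 and attB2 sites, with a V5 epitope tag following attB2 to give a C-terminal fusion. A WPRE enhances transcript expression, and the ΔU3 3' LTR inactivates the integrated provirus's LTR promoter. The barcode itself is not annotated in the feature table, so its position is not stated in the record.

MYOD1 is a bHLH activator of muscle-specific genes that can convert fibroblasts to myoblasts. This makes the construct suited to stable overexpression and directed differentiation studies, alone or within pooled screens.
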