Features (pLannotate 1.2.2; 34 found; start..end, strand, type, name):
      5..231     +  promoter       RSV promoter: Rous sarcoma virus enhancer/promoter
    232..412     +  LTR            5' LTR (truncated): truncated 5' long terminal repeat (LTR) from HIV-1
    459..584     +  misc_feature   HIV-1 Ψ: packaging signal of human immunodeficiency virus type 1
    568..931     +  CDS            HIV-1 gag (fragment): gag protein from human immunodeficiency virus 1; gag
   1077..1310    +  misc_feature   RRE: The Rev response element (RRE) of HIV-1 allows for Rev-dependent mRNA export from the nucleus to the cytoplasm.
   1687..1713    +  CDS            Rev (fragment): human immunodeficiency virus 1 (HIV-1) Rev protein; rev; enhances nuclear export of unspliced and incompletely spliced viral mRNAs
   1720..1743    +  promoter       SV40 promoter (fragment): SV40 early promoter
   1744..1815    +  promoter       SV40 promoter (fragment): SV40 enhancer and early promoter
   1839..1974    +  rep_origin     SV40 ori: SV40 origin of replication
   2020..2616    +  CDS            PuroR (fragment): puromycin N-acetyltransferase; pac from Streptomyces; confers resistance to puromycin
   2665..2782    +  misc_feature   cPPT/CTS: central polypurine tract and central termination sequence of HIV-1
   2847..2913    +  CDS            small t antigen (fragment): SV40 (simian virus 40) small t antigen
   2920..4098    +  promoter       EF-1α promoter: strong constitutive promoter for human elongation factor EF-1α
   4119..4136    +  protein_bind   attB1 (fragment): mutant version of attB; core recombination site for the Gateway® BP reaction BP Clonase™
   4142..5101    +  CDS            MYOD1: MYOD1_HUMAN - Also known as BHLHC1, MYF3, MYOD. Experimental evidence at protein level: Swiss-Prot protein existence level 1. Acts as a transcriptional activator that promotes transcription of muscle-specific target genes and plays a role in muscle differentiation. Together with MYF5 and MYOG, co-occupies muscle-specific gene promoter core region during myogenesis. Induces fibroblasts to differentiate into myoblasts. Interacts with and is inhibited by the twist protein. This interaction probably involves the basic domains of both proteins (By similarity). From Homo sapiens (Human).
   5104..5127    -  protein_bind   attB2: mutant version of attB; recombination site for the Gateway® BP reaction BP Clonase™
   5135..5176    +  CDS            V5 tag: epitope tag from simian virus 5
   5192..5245    +  promoter       U6 promoter (fragment): RNA polymerase III promoter for human U6 snRNA
   5287..5875    +  misc_feature   WPRE: woodchuck hepatitis virus posttranscriptional regulatory element
   5926..5945    +  misc_feature   cPPT/CTS (fragment): central polypurine tract and central termination sequence of HIV-1
   5947..6180    +  LTR            3' LTR (ΔU3): self-inactivating 3' long terminal repeat (LTR) from HIV-1
   6258..6379    +  polyA_signal   SV40 poly(A) signal: SV40 polyadenylation signal
   6419..6554    +  rep_origin     SV40 ori: SV40 origin of replication
   6575..6593    -  promoter       T7 promoter: promoter for bacteriophage T7 RNA polymerase
   6601..6756    +  CDS            lacZα (fragment): LacZα fragment of β-galactosidase; lacZ fragment
   6761..7189    +  rep_origin     f1 ori (sequence partly withheld): f1 bacteriophage origin of replication; arrow indicates direction of (+) strand synthesis
   7242..7346    +  promoter       AmpR promoter: bla
   7347..8207    +  CDS            AmpR: β-lactamase; bla; confers resistance to ampicillin, carbenicillin, and related antibiotics
   8378..8966    +  rep_origin     ori: high-copy-number ColE1/pMB1/pBR322/pUC origin of replication
   9149..9241    +  CDS            lacI (fragment): lac repressor; lacI; The lac repressor binds to the lac operator to inhibit transcription in E. coli. This inhibition can be relieved by adding lactose or isopropyl-β-D-thiogalactopyranoside (IPTG).
   9254..9275    +  protein_bind   CAP binding site: CAP binding activates transcription in the presence of cAMP. E. coli catabolite activator protein
   9290..9320    +  promoter       lac promoter: promoter for the E. coli lac operon
   9328..9344    +  protein_bind   lac operator: The lac repressor binds to the lac operator to inhibit transcription in E. coli. This inhibition can be relieved by adding lactose or isopropyl-β-D-thiogalactopyranoside (IPTG). lac repressor encoded by lacI
   9389..9407    +  promoter       T3 promoter: promoter for bacteriophage T3 RNA polymerase
>Addgene plasmid #144422 | TFORF2946 | addgene full sequence | sequence record 407317 | Addgene NGS Result
TTAATGTAGTCTTATGCAATACTCTTGTAGTCTTGCAACATGGTAACGATGAGTTAGCAACATGCCTTAC
AAGGAGAGAAAAAGCACCGTGCATGCCGATTGGTGGAAGTAAGGTGGTACGATCGTGCCTTATTAGGAAG
GCAACAGACGGGTCTGACATGGATTGGACGAACCACTGAATTGCCGCATTGCAGAGATATTGTATTTAAG
TGCCTAGCTCGATACATAAACGGGTCTCTCTGGTTAGACCAGATCTGAGCCTGGGAGCTCTCTGGCTAAC
TAGGGAACCCACTGCTTAAGCCTCAATAAAGCTTGCCTTGAGTGCTTCAAGTAGTGTGTGCCCGTCTGTT
GTGTGACTCTGGTAACTAGAGATCCCTCAGACCCTTTTAGTCAGTGTGGAAAATCTCTAGCAGTGGCGCC
CGAACAGGGACTTGAAAGCGAAAGGGAAACCAGAGGAGCTCTCTCGACGCAGGACTCGGCTTGCTGAAGC
GCGCACGGCAAGAGGCGAGGGGCGGCGACTGGTGAGTACGCCAAAAATTTTGACTAGCGGAGGCTAGAAG
GAGAGAGATGGGTGCGAGAGCGTCAGTATTAAGCGGGGGAGAATTAGATCGCGATGGGAAAAAATTCGGT
TAAGGCCAGGGGGAAAGAAAAAATATAAATTAAAACATATAGTATGGGCAAGCAGGGAGCTAGAACGATT
CGCAGTTAATCCTGGCCTGTTAGAAACATCAGAAGGCTGTAGACAAATACTGGGACAGCTACAACCATCC
CTTCAGACAGGATCAGAAGAACTTAGATCATTATATAATACAGTAGCAACCCTCTATTGTGTGCATCAAA
GGATAGAGATAAAAGACACCAAGGAAGCTTTAGACAAGATAGAGGAAGAGCAAAACAAAAGTAAGACCAC
CGCACAGCAAGCGGCCGCTGATCTTCAGACCTGGAGGAGGAGATATGAGGGACAATTGGAGAAGTGAATT
ATATAAATATAAAGTAGTAAAAATTGAACCATTAGGAGTAGCACCCACCAAGGCAAAGAGAAGAGTGGTG
CAGAGAGAAAAAAGAGCAGTGGGAATAGGAGCTTTGTTCCTTGGGTTCTTGGGAGCAGCAGGAAGCACTA
TGGGCGCAGCGTCAATGACGCTGACGGTACAGGCCAGACAATTATTGTCTGGTATAGTGCAGCAGCAGAA
CAATTTGCTGAGGGCTATTGAGGCGCAACAGCATCTGTTGCAACTCACAGTCTGGGGCATCAAGCAGCTC
CAGGCAAGAATCCTGGCTGTGGAAAGATACCTAAAGGATCAACAGCTCCTGGGGATTTGGGGTTGCTCTG
GAAAACTCATTTGCACCACTGCTGTGCCTTGGAATGCTAGTTGGAGTAATAAATCTCTGGAACAGATTTG
GAATCACACGACCTGGATGGAGTGGGACAGAGAAATTAACAATTACACAAGCTTAATACACTCCTTAATT
GAAGAATCGCAAAACCAGCAAGAAAAGAATGAACAAGAATTATTGGAATTAGATAAATGGGCAAGTTTGT
GGAATTGGTTTAACATAACAAATTGGCTGTGGTATATAAAATTATTCATAATGATAGTAGGAGGCTTGGT
AGGTTTAAGAATAGTTTTTGCTGTACTTTCTATAGTGAATAGAGTTAGGCAGGGATATTCACCATTATCG
TTTCAGACCCACCTCCCAACCCCGAGGGGACCCATGCATTGCATCTCAATTAGTCAGCAACCAGGTGTGG
AAAGTCCCCAGGCTCCCCAGCAGGCAGAAGTATGCAAAGCATGCGTCTCAATTAGTCAGCAACCATAGTC
CCGCCCCTAACTCCGCCCATCCCGCCCCTAACTCCGCCCAGTTCCGCCCATTCTCCGCCCCATGGCTGAC
TAATTTTTTTTATTTATGCAGAGGCCGAGGCCGCCTCGGCCTCTGAGCTATTCCAGAAGTAGTGAGGAGG
CTTTTTTGGAGGCCTAGGCTTTTGCAAAAAGCTTTCTAGAGGTACCACCGGAGCTTACCATGACCGAGTA
CAAGCCCACGGTGCGCCTCGCCACCCGCGACGACGTCCCCAGGGCCGTACGCACCCTCGCCGCCGCGTTC
GCCGACTACCCCGCCACGCGCCACACCGTCGATCCGGACCGCCACATCGAGCGGGTCACCGAGCTGCAAG
AACTCTTCCTCACGCGCGTCGGGCTCGACATCGGCAAGGTGTGGGTCGCGGACGACGGCGCCGCCGTGGC
GGTCTGGACCACGCCGGAGAGCGTCGAAGCGGGGGCGGTGTTCGCCGAGATCGGCCCGCGCATGGCCGAG
TTGAGCGGTTCCCGGCTGGCCGCGCAGCAACAGATGGAAGGCCTCCTGGCGCCGCACCGGCCCAAGGAGC
CCGCGTGGTTCCTGGCCACCGTCGGCGTCTCGCCCGACCACCAGGGCAAGGGTCTGGGCAGCGCCGTCGT
GCTCCCCGGAGTGGAGGCGGCCGAGCGCGCCGGGGTGCCCGCCTTCCTGGAGACCTCCGCGCCCCGCAAC
CTCCCCTTCTACGAGCGGCTCGGCTTCACCGTCACCGCCGACGTCGAGGTGCCCGAAGGACCGCGCACCT
GGTGCATGACCCGCAAGCCCGGTGCCAGTTAACGAATTCTAGATCTTGAGACAAATGGCAGTATTCATCC
ACAATTTTAAAAGAAAAGGGGGGATTGGGGGGTACAGTGCAGGGGAAAGAATAGTAGACATAATAGCAAC
AGACATACAAACTAAAGAATTACAAAAACAAATTACAAAAATTCAAAATTTTCGGGTTTATTACAGGGAC
AGCAGAGATCCACTTTGGCGCCGGCTCGAGGCCTGCAGGTGCAAAGATGGATAAAGTTTTAAACAGAGAG
GAATCTTTGCAGCTAATGGACCTTCTAGGTCTTGAAAGGAGTGGGAATTGGCTCCGGTGCCCGTCAGTGG
GCAGAGCGCACATCGCCCACAGTCCCCGAGAAGTTGGGGGGAGGGGTCGGCAATTGAACCGGTGCCTAGA
GAAGGTGGCGCGGGGTAAACTGGGAAAGTGATGTCGTGTACTGGCTCCGCCTTTTTCCCGAGGGTGGGGG
AGAACCGTATATAAGTGCAGTAGTCGCCGTGAACGTTCTTTTTCGCAACGGGTTTGCCGCCAGAACACAG
GTAAGTGCCGTGTGTGGTTCCCGCGGGCCTGGCCTCTTTACGGGTTATGGCCCTTGCGTGCCTTGAATTA
CTTCCACCTGGCTGCAGTACGTGATTCTTGATCCCGAGCTTCGGGTTGGAAGTGGGTGGGAGAGTTCGAG
GCCTTGCGCTTAAGGAGCCCCTTCGCCTCGTGCTTGAGTTGAGGCCTGGCCTGGGCGCTGGGGCCGCCGC
GTGCGAATCTGGTGGCACCTTCGCGCCTGTCTCGCTGCTTTCGATAAGTCTCTAGCCATTTAAAATTTTT
GATGACCTGCTGCGACGCTTTTTTTCTGGCAAGATAGTCTTGTAAATGCGGGCCAAGATCTGCACACTGG
TATTTCGGTTTTTGGGGCCGCGGGCGGCGACGGGGCCCGTGCGTCCCAGCGCACATGTTCGGCGAGGCGG
GGCCTGCGAGCGCGGCCACCGAGAATCGGACGGGGGTAGTCTCAAGCTGGCCGGCCTGCTCTGGTGCCTG
GCCTCGCGCCGCCGTGTATCGCCCCGCCCTGGGCGGCAAGGCTGGCCCGGTCGGCACCAGTTGCGTGAGC
GGAAAGATGGCCGCTTCCCGGCCCTGCTGCAGGGAGCTCAAAATGGAGGACGCGGCGCTCGGGAGAGCGG
GCGGGTGAGTCACCCACACAAAGGAAAAGGGCCTTTCCGTCCTCAGCCGTCGCTTCATGTGACTCCACGG
AGTACCGGGCGCCGTCCAGGCACCTCGATTAGTTCTCGAGCTTTTGGAGTACGTCGTCTTTAGGTTGGGG
GGAGGGGTTTTATGCGATGGAGTTTCCCCACACTGAGTGGGTGGAGACTGAAGTTAGGCCAGCTTGGCAC
TTGATGTAATTCTCCTTGGAATTTGCCCTTTTTGAGTTTGGATCTTGGTTCATTCTCAAGCCTCAGACAG
TGGTTCAAAGTTTTTTTCTTCCATTTCAGGTGTCGTGAGGCTAGCATCGATTGATCAACAAGTTTGTACA
AAAAAGTTGGCATGGAGCTACTGTCGCCACCGCTCCGCGACGTAGACCTGACGGCCCCCGACGGCTCTCT
CTGCTCCTTTGCCACAACGGACGACTTCTATGACGACCCGTGTTTCGACTCCCCGGACCTGCGCTTCTTC
GAAGACCTGGACCCGCGCCTGATGCACGTGGGCGCGCTCCTGAAACCCGAAGAGCACTCGCACTTCCCCG
CGGCGGTGCACCCGGCCCCGGGCGCACGTGAGGACGAGCATGTGCGCGCGCCCAGCGGGCACCACCAGGC
GGGCCGCTGCCTACTGTGGGCCTGCAAGGCGTGCAAGCGCAAGACCACCAACGCCGACCGCCGCAAGGCC
GCCACCATGCGCGAGCGGCGCCGCCTGAGCAAAGTAAATGAGGCCTTTGAGACACTCAAGCGCTGCACGT
CGAGCAATCCAAACCAGCGGTTGCCCAAGGTGGAGATCCTGCGCAACGCCATCCGCTATATCGAGGGCCT
GCAGGCTCTGCTGCGCGACCAGGACGCCGCGCCCCCTGGCGCCGCAGCCGCCTTCTATGCGCCGGGCCCG
CTGCCCCCGGGCCGCGGCGGCGAGCACTACAGCGGCGACTCCGACGCGTCCAGCCCGCGCTCCAACTGCT
CCGACGGCATGATGGACTACAGCGGCCCCCCGAGCGGCGCCCGGCGGCGGAACTGCTACGAAGGCGCCTA
CTACAACGAGGCGCCCAGCGAACCCAGGCCCGGGAAGAGTGCGGCGGTGTCGAGCCTAGACTGCCTGTCC
AGCATCGTGGAGCGCATCTCCACCGAGAGCCCTGCGGCGCCCGCCCTCCTGCTGGCGGACGTGCCTTCTG
AGTCGCCTCCGCGCAGGCAAGAGGCTGCCGCCCCCAGCGAGGGAGAGAGCAGCGGCGACCCCACCCAGTC
ACCGGACGCCGCCCCGCAGTGCCCTGCGGGTGCGAACCCCAACCCGATATACCAGGTGCTCTGCCCAACT
TTCTTGTACAAAGTGGTTGATATCGGTAAGCCTATCCCTAACCCTCTCCTCGGTCTCGATTCTACGTAGT
AATGAACTAGTCCGTAACTTGAAAGTATTTCGATTTCTTGGCTTTATATATCTTGTGGAAAGGACGACGC
CCGACTCTAATCAAGGCAGGGACGCGTTAAGTCGACAATCAACCTCTGGATTACAAAATTTGTGAAAGAT
TGACTGGTATTCTTAACTATGTTGCTCCTTTTACGCTATGTGGATACGCTGCTTTAATGCCTTTGTATCA
TGCTATTGCTTCCCGTATGGCTTTCATTTTCTCCTCCTTGTATAAATCCTGGTTGCTGTCTCTTTATGAG
GAGTTGTGGCCCGTTGTCAGGCAACGTGGCGTGGTGTGCACTGTGTTTGCTGACGCAACCCCCACTGGTT
GGGGCATTGCCACCACCTGTCAGCTCCTTTCCGGGACTTTCGCTTTCCCCCTCCCTATTGCCACGGCGGA
ACTCATCGCCGCCTGCCTTGCCCGCTGCTGGACAGGGGCTCGGCTGTTGGGCACTGACAATTCCGTGGTG
TTGTCGGGGAAATCATCGTCCTTTCCTTGGCTGCTCGCCTGTGTTGCCACCTGGATTCTGCGCGGGACGT
CCTTCTGCTACGTCCCTTCGGCCCTCAATCCAGCGGACCTTCCTTCCCGCGGCCTGCTGCCGGCTCTGCG
GCCTCTTCCGCGTCTTCGCCTTCGCCCTCAGACGAGTCGGATCTCCCTTTGGGCCGCCTCCCCGCGTCGA
CTTTAAGACCAATGACTTACAAGGCAGCTGTAGATCTTAGCCACTTTTTAAAAGAAAAGGGGGGACTGGA
AGGGCTAATTCACTCCCAACGAAGACAAGATCTGCTTTTTGCTTGTACTGGGTCTCTCTGGTTAGACCAG
ATCTGAGCCTGGGAGCTCTCTGGCTAACTAGGGAACCCACTGCTTAAGCCTCAATAAAGCTTGCCTTGAG
TGCTTCAAGTAGTGTGTGCCCGTCTGTTGTGTGACTCTGGTAACTAGAGATCCCTCAGACCCTTTTAGTC
AGTGTGGAAAATCTCTAGCAGTACGTATAGTAGTTCATGTCATCTTATTATTCAGTATTTATAACTTGCA
AAGAAATGAATATCAGAGAGTGAGAGGAACTTGTTTATTGCAGCTTATAATGGTTACAAATAAAGCAATA
GCATCACAAATTTCACAAATAAAGCATTTTTTTCACTGCATTCTAGTTGTGGTTTGTCCAAACTCATCAA
TGTATCTTATCATGTCTGGCTCTAGCTATCCCGCCCCTAACTCCGCCCATCCCGCCCCTAACTCCGCCCA
GTTCCGCCCATTCTCCGCCCCATGGCTGACTAATTTTTTTTATTTATGCAGAGGCCGAGGCCGCCTCGGC
CTCTGAGCTATTCCAGAAGTAGTGAGGAGGCTTTTTTGGAGGCCTAGGGACGTACCCAATTCGCCCTATA
GTGAGTCGTATTACGCGCGCTCACTGGCCGTCGTTTTACAACGTCGTGACTGGGAAAACCCTGGCGTTAC
CCAACTTAATCGCCTTGCAGCACATCCCCCTTTCGCCAGCTGGCGTAATAGCGAAGAGGCCCGCACCGAT
CGCCCTTCCCAACAGTTGCGCAGCCTGAATGGCGAATGGG
[124 nt withheld, positions 6761-6884]
C
[91 nt withheld, positions 6886-6976]
A
[49 nt withheld, positions 6978-7026]
CCTTTGACGTTGGAGTCCACGTTCTTT
[37 nt withheld, positions 7054-7090]
ACCCTATCTCGGTCTATTCTTTTGATTTATAAGGGATTTTGCCGATTTCGGCCTATTGGTTAAAAAATGA
GCTGATTTAACAAAAATTTAACGCGAATTTTAACAAAATATTAACGCTTACAATTTAGGTGGCACTTTTC
GGGGAAATGTGCGCGGAACCCCTATTTGTTTATTTTTCTAAATACATTCAAATATGTATCCGCTCATGAG
ACAATAACCCTGATAAATGCTTCAATAATATTGAAAAAGGAAGAGTATGAGTATTCAACATTTCCGTGTC
GCCCTTATTCCCTTTTTTGCGGCATTTTGCCTTCCTGTTTTTGCTCACCCAGAAACGCTGGTGAAAGTAA
AAGATGCTGAAGATCAGTTGGGTGCACGAGTGGGTTACATCGAACTGGATCTCAACAGCGGTAAGATCCT
TGAGAGTTTTCGCCCCGAAGAACGTTTTCCAATGATGAGCACTTTTAAAGTTCTGCTATGTGGCGCGGTA
TTATCCCGTATTGACGCCGGGCAAGAGCAACTCGGTCGCCGCATACACTATTCTCAGAATGACTTGGTTG
AGTACTCACCAGTCACAGAAAAGCATCTTACGGATGGCATGACAGTAAGAGAATTATGCAGTGCTGCCAT
AACCATGAGTGATAACACTGCGGCCAACTTACTTCTGACAACGATCGGAGGACCGAAGGAGCTAACCGCT
TTTTTGCACAACATGGGGGATCATGTAACTCGCCTTGATCGTTGGGAACCGGAGCTGAATGAAGCCATAC
CAAACGACGAGCGTGACACCACGATGCCTGTAGCAATGGCAACAACGTTGCGCAAACTATTAACTGGCGA
ACTACTTACTCTAGCTTCCCGGCAACAATTAATAGACTGGATGGAGGCGGATAAAGTTGCAGGACCACTT
CTGCGCTCGGCCCTTCCGGCTGGCTGGTTTATTGCTGATAAATCTGGAGCCGGTGAGCGTGGGTCTCGCG
GTATCATTGCAGCACTGGGGCCAGATGGTAAGCCCTCCCGTATCGTAGTTATCTACACGACGGGGAGTCA
GGCAACTATGGATGAACGAAATAGACAGATCGCTGAGATAGGTGCCTCACTGATTAAGCATTGGTAACTG
TCAGACCAAGTTTACTCATATATACTTTAGATTGATTTAAAACTTCATTTTTAATTTAAAAGGATCTAGG
TGAAGATCCTTTTTGATAATCTCATGACCAAAATCCCTTAACGTGAGTTTTCGTTCCACTGAGCGTCAGA
CCCCGTAGAAAAGATCAAAGGATCTTCTTGAGATCCTTTTTTTCTGCGCGTAATCTGCTGCTTGCAAACA
AAAAAACCACCGCTACCAGCGGTGGTTTGTTTGCCGGATCAAGAGCTACCAACTCTTTTTCCGAAGGTAA
CTGGCTTCAGCAGAGCGCAGATACCAAATACTGTTCTTCTAGTGTAGCCGTAGTTAGGCCACCACTTCAA
GAACTCTGTAGCACCGCCTACATACCTCGCTCTGCTAATCCTGTTACCAGTGGCTGCTGCCAGTGGCGAT
AAGTCGTGTCTTACCGGGTTGGACTCAAGACGATAGTTACCGGATAAGGCGCAGCGGTCGGGCTGAACGG
GGGGTTCGTGCACACAGCCCAGCTTGGAGCGAACGACCTACACCGAACTGAGATACCTACAGCGTGAGCT
ATGAGAAAGCGCCACGCTTCCCGAAGGGAGAAAGGCGGACAGGTATCCGGTAAGCGGCAGGGTCGGAACA
GGAGAGCGCACGAGGGAGCTTCCAGGGGGAAACGCCTGGTATCTTTATAGTCCTGTCGGGTTTCGCCACC
TCTGACTTGAGCGTCGATTTTTGTGATGCTCGTCAGGGGGGCGGAGCCTATGGAAAAACGCCAGCAACGC
GGCCTTTTTACGGTTCCTGGCCTTTTGCTGGCCTTTTGCTCACATGTTCTTTCCTGCGTTATCCCCTGAT
TCTGTGGATAACCGTATTACCGCCTTTGAGTGAGCTGATACCGCTCGCCGCAGCCGAACGACCGAGCGCA
GCGAGTCAGTGAGCGAGGAAGCGGAAGAGCGCCCAATACGCAAACCGCCTCTCCCCGCGCGTTGGCCGAT
TCATTAATGCAGCTGGCACGACAGGTTTCCCGACTGGAAAGCGGGCAGTGAGCGCAACGCAATTAATGTG
AGTTAGCTCACTCATTAGGCACCCCAGGCTTTACACTTTATGCTTCCGGCTCGTATGTTGTGTGGAATTG
TGAGCGGATAACAATTTCACACAGGAAACAGCTATGACCATGATTACGCCAAGCGCGCAATTAACCCTCA
CTAAAGGGAACAAAAGCTGGAGCTGCAAGC
