>Addgene plasmid #144422 | TFORF2946 | depositor partial sequence | sequence record 285381 | Insert
ATCGATTGATCAACAAGTTTGTACAAAAAAGTTGGCATGGAGCTACTGTCGCCACCGCTCCGCGACGTAG
ACCTGACGGCCCCCGACGGCTCTCTCTGCTCCTTTGCCACAACGGACGACTTCTATGACGACCCGTGTTT
CGACTCCCCGGACCTGCGCTTCTTCGAAGACCTGGACCCGCGCCTGATGCACGTGGGCGCGCTCCTGAAA
CCCGAAGAGCACTCGCACTTCCCCGCGGCGGTGCACCCGGCCCCGGGCGCACGTGAGGACGAGCATGTGC
GCGCGCCCAGCGGGCACCACCAGGCGGGCCGCTGCCTACTGTGGGCCTGCAAGGCGTGCAAGCGCAAGAC
CACCAACGCCGACCGCCGCAAGGCCGCCACCATGCGCGAGCGGCGCCGCCTGAGCAAAGTAAATGAGGCC
TTTGAGACACTCAAGCGCTGCACGTCGAGCAATCCAAACCAGCGGTTGCCCAAGGTGGAGATCCTGCGCA
ACGCCATCCGCTATATCGAGGGCCTGCAGGCTCTGCTGCGCGACCAGGACGCCGCGCCCCCTGGCGCCGC
AGCCGCCTTCTATGCGCCGGGCCCGCTGCCCCCGGGCCGCGGCGGCGAGCACTACAGCGGCGACTCCGAC
GCGTCCAGCCCGCGCTCCAACTGCTCCGACGGCATGATGGACTACAGCGGCCCCCCGAGCGGCGCCCGGC
GGCGGAACTGCTACGAAGGCGCCTACTACAACGAGGCGCCCAGCGAACCCAGGCCCGGGAAGAGTGCGGC
GGTGTCGAGCCTAGACTGCCTGTCCAGCATCGTGGAGCGCATCTCCACCGAGAGCCCTGCGGCGCCCGCC
CTCCTGCTGGCGGACGTGCCTTCTGAGTCGCCTCCGCGCAGGCAAGAGGCTGCCGCCCCCAGCGAGGGAG
AGAGCAGCGGCGACCCCACCCAGTCACCGGACGCCGCCCCGCAGTGCCCTGCGGGTGCGAACCCCAACCC
GATATACCAGGTGCTCTGCCCAACTTTCTTGTACAAAGTGGTTGATATCGGTAAGCCTATCCCTAACCCT
CTCCTCGGTCTCGATTCTACGTAGTAATGAACTAGTCCGTAACTTGAAAGTATTTCGATTTCTTGGCTTT
ATATATCTTGTGGAAAGGACGACGCCCGACTCTAATCAAGGCAGGG
