>Addgene plasmid #144422 | TFORF2946 | depositor partial sequence | sequence record 285382 | Barcode
CGCCCGACTCTAATCAAGGCAGGG
